Addgene plasmid #121310: pUC57-Kan_FR13_00087831
Purpose: Level 0 Golden-Gate compatible vector
Depositing lab: Sophien Kamoun. Depositing organization: Sainsbury Laboratory, Norwich. Publication: A Clone Resource of Magnaporthe oryzae Effectors That Share Sequence and Structural Similarities Across Host-Specific Lineages. Petit-Houdenot Y, Langner T, Harant A, Win J, Kamoun S. Mol Plant Microbe Interact. 2020 Aug;33(8):1032-1035. doi: 10.1094/MPMI-03-20-0052-A. Epub 2020 Jun 22. PubMed 32460610.
Backbone
  Vector backbone: pUC57-Kan
  Backbone size w/o insert (bp): 2626
  Vector type: Golden Gate
  Selectable markers: lacZ
Growth in bacteria
  Bacterial resistance: Kanamycin, 50 μg/mL
  Growth temperature: 37°C
  Growth strain: DH5alpha
  Copy number: High Copy
Gene/Insert
  Gene/Insert name: FR13_00087831
  Mutation: Magnaporthe oryzae
  Cloning method: Restriction Enzyme; 5′ cloning site EcoRV (unknown if destroyed); 3′ cloning site EcoRV (unknown if destroyed)
  Sequencing primers: 5′ M13Fw; 3′ M13Rv
Terms and licenses: Academic/Nonprofit Terms; Industry Terms: Not Available to Industry
How to cite: pUC57-Kan_FR13_00087831 was a gift from Sophien Kamoun (Addgene plasmid # 121310 ; http://n2t.net/addgene:121310 ; RRID:Addgene_121310)
