[The description below was written by a language model from this plasmid's Addgene catalogue record and pLannotate feature annotations shown in this document.]
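Description:
pUC57-Kan_FR13_00087831 is a small, high-copy bacterial cloning plasmid that serves as a Level 0 module for Golden Gate assembly. It is built on the pUC57-Kan backbone and propagated in E. coli through a ColE1/pUC-type origin of replication, with selection on kanamycin provided by an aminoglycoside phosphotransferase gene (aph(3')-Ia) that the annotation places downstream of the bla (AmpR) promoter. Short remnants of bom, rop and lacI are also detected; these are backbone fragments rather than functional parts.

The insert, FR13_00087831, is recorded as coming from Magnaporthe oryzae, the blast fungus (the organism name is entered in the mutation field), and the associated publication describes a clone resource of M. oryzae effectors that share sequence and structural similarity across host-specific lineages. The "FR13" prefix may refer to a source isolate, but the record does not say so. The insert was placed at the EcoRV site within the lacZα region, and the feature table is consistent with this: a lacZα fragment is separated from the lac promoter, lac operator and CAP binding site by an unannotated gap of about 400 bp. The difference between the full sequence length (2,956 bp) and the stated backbone size (2,626 bp) suggests an insert of roughly 330 bp. lacZ is listed as the selectable marker, reflecting the blue/white screening capacity of the parent vector. M13 forward and reverse primer sites flank the insert for sequence verification.

The plasmid carries no eukaryotic promoter, tag or terminator, so it functions as a storage and donor clone from which the effector sequence can be released and assembled into higher-level expression constructs. The record does not specify the Type IIS enzyme or the overhangs used.
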