Features (pLannotate 1.2.2; 10 found; start..end, strand, type, name):
    137..236     +  misc_feature   bom (fragment): basis of mobility region from pBR322
    242..399     -  CDS            lacZα (fragment): LacZα fragment of β-galactosidase; lacZ fragment
    804..820     -  protein_bind   lac operator: The lac repressor binds to the lac operator to inhibit transcription in E. coli. This inhibition can be relieved by adding lactose or isopropyl-β-D-thiogalactopyranoside (IPTG). lac repressor encoded by lacI
    828..858     -  promoter       lac promoter: promoter for the E. coli lac operon
    873..894     -  protein_bind   CAP binding site: CAP binding activates transcription in the presence of cAMP. E. coli catabolite activator protein
    907..999     -  CDS            lacI (fragment): lac repressor; lacI; The lac repressor binds to the lac operator to inhibit transcription in E. coli. This inhibition can be relieved by adding lactose or isopropyl-β-D-thiogalactopyranoside (IPTG).
   1182..1770    -  rep_origin     ori: high-copy-number ColE1/pMB1/pBR322/pUC origin of replication
   1941..2756    -  CDS            KanR: aminoglycoside phosphotransferase; aph(3')-Ia; confers resistance to kanamycin in bacteria or G418 (Geneticin®) in eukaryotes
   2757..2861    -  promoter       AmpR promoter: bla
   2956..35      +  CDS            rop (fragment) (across the origin): Rop protein, which maintains plasmids at low copy number; rop
>Addgene plasmid #121310 | pUC57-Kan_FR13_00087831 | depositor full sequence | sequence record 231382 | pUC57-Kan_FR13_00087831 sequence 2956 bps
TCGCGCGTTTCGGTGATGACGGTGAAAACCTCTGACACATGCAGCTCCCGGAGACGGTCACAGCTTGTCT
GTAAGCGGATGCCGGGAGCAGACAAGCCCGTCAGGGCGCGTCAGCGGGTGTTGGCGGGTGTCGGGGCTGG
CTTAACTATGCGGCATCAGAGCAGATTGTACTGAGAGTGCACCATATGCGGTGTGAAATACCGCACAGAT
GCGTAAGGAGAAAATACCGCATCAGGCGCCATTCGCCATTCAGGCTGCGCAACTGTTGGGAAGGGCGATC
GGTGCGGGCCTCTTCGCTATTACGCCAGCTGGCGAAAGGGGGATGTGCTGCAAGGCGATTAAGTTGGGTA
ACGCCAGGGTTTTCCCAGTCACGACGTTGTAAAACGACGGCCAGTGAATTGACGCGTATTGGGATGGAAC
TTGGTCTCTAATGAATAATTTTACTGTTGGTAGAGGTTCTACTGGTGGTAGATGTTGTGATCATGGTGTT
GCTGATCCATCTAGAACTTGTTCTAAAATGAAATTGAACTCTTATTCTTGTATTGATTTTAGATCTGATG
CTAAAGCTGGTGATTCTGTTAATGATGTTGGTGGTGGTTGTGATCCAGTTGAATTGAGAAATTGGCCAAT
TGGTAGAGATGTTAAAGCTTTTGTTCCAGGTTCTGTTGCTACTCATCAAACTTCTGATTTTGATTTGGAA
GTTGGTTTTATTGGTTGTGCTGAATGAGCTTAGAGACCAAGTTCCATCCCAATGGCGCGCCGAGCTTGGC
TCGAGCATGGTCATAGCTGTTTCCTGTGTGAAATTGTTATCCGCTCACAATTCCACACAACATACGAGCC
GGAAGCATAAAGTGTAAAGCCTGGGGTGCCTAATGAGTGAGCTAACTCACATTAATTGCGTTGCGCTCAC
TGCCCGCTTTCCAGTCGGGAAACCTGTCGTGCCAGCTGCATTAATGAATCGGCCAACGCGCGGGGAGAGG
CGGTTTGCGTATTGGGCGCTCTTCCGCTTCCTCGCTCACTGACTCGCTGCGCTCGGTCGTTCGGCTGCGG
CGAGCGGTATCAGCTCACTCAAAGGCGGTAATACGGTTATCCACAGAATCAGGGGATAACGCAGGAAAGA
ACATGTGAGCAAAAGGCCAGCAAAAGGCCAGGAACCGTAAAAAGGCCGCGTTGCTGGCGTTTTTCCATAG
GCTCCGCCCCCCTGACGAGCATCACAAAAATCGACGCTCAAGTCAGAGGTGGCGAAACCCGACAGGACTA
TAAAGATACCAGGCGTTTCCCCCTGGAAGCTCCCTCGTGCGCTCTCCTGTTCCGACCCTGCCGCTTACCG
GATACCTGTCCGCCTTTCTCCCTTCGGGAAGCGTGGCGCTTTCTCATAGCTCACGCTGTAGGTATCTCAG
TTCGGTGTAGGTCGTTCGCTCCAAGCTGGGCTGTGTGCACGAACCCCCCGTTCAGCCCGACCGCTGCGCC
TTATCCGGTAACTATCGTCTTGAGTCCAACCCGGTAAGACACGACTTATCGCCACTGGCAGCAGCCACTG
GTAACAGGATTAGCAGAGCGAGGTATGTAGGCGGTGCTACAGAGTTCTTGAAGTGGTGGCCTAACTACGG
CTACACTAGAAGAACAGTATTTGGTATCTGCGCTCTGCTGAAGCCAGTTACCTTCGGAAAAAGAGTTGGT
AGCTCTTGATCCGGCAAACAAACCACCGCTGGTAGCGGTGGTTTTTTTGTTTGCAAGCAGCAGATTACGC
GCAGAAAAAAAGGATCTCAAGAAGATCCTTTGATCTTTTCTACGGGGTCTGACGCTCAGTGGAACGAAAA
CTCACGTTAAGGGATTTTGGTCATGAGATTATCAAAAAGGATCTTCACCTAGATCCTTTTAAATTAAAAA
TGAAGTTTTAAATCAATCTAAAGTATATATGAGTAAACTTGGTCTGACAGTTAGAAAAACTCATCGAGCA
TCAAATGAAACTGCAATTTATTCATATCAGGATTATCAATACCATATTTTTGAAAAAGCCGTTTCTGTAA
TGAAGGAGAAAACTCACCGAGGCAGTTCCATAGGATGGCAAGATCCTGGTATCGGTCTGCGATTCCGACT
CGTCCAACATCAATACAACCTATTAATTTCCCCTCGTCAAAAATAAGGTTATCAAGTGAGAAATCACCAT
GAGTGACGACTGAATCCGGTGAGAATGGCAAAAGTTTATGCATTTCTTTCCAGACTTGTTCAACAGGCCA
GCCATTACGCTCGTCATCAAAATCACTCGCATCAACCAAACCGTTATTCATTCGTGATTGCGCCTGAGCG
AGACGAAATACGCGATCGCTGTTAAAAGGACAATTACAAACAGGAATCGAATGCAACCGGCGCAGGAACA
CTGCCAGCGCATCAACAATATTTTCACCTGAATCAGGATATTCTTCTAATACCTGGAATGCTGTTTTCCC
AGGGATCGCAGTGGTGAGTAACCATGCATCATCAGGAGTACGGATAAAATGCTTGATGGTCGGAAGAGGC
ATAAATTCCGTCAGCCAGTTTAGTCTGACCATCTCATCTGTAACATCATTGGCAACGCTACCTTTGCCAT
GTTTCAGAAACAACTCTGGCGCATCGGGCTTCCCATACAATCGATAGATTGTCGCACCTGATTGCCCGAC
ATTATCGCGAGCCCATTTATACCCATATAAATCAGCATCCATGTTGGAATTTAATCGCGGCCTAGAGCAA
GACGTTTCCCGTTGAATATGGCTCATACTCTTCCTTTTTCAATATTATTGAAGCATTTATCAGGGTTATT
GTCTCATGAGCGGATACATATTTGAATGTATTTAGAAAAATAAACAAATAGGGGTTCCGCGCACATTTCC
CCGAAAAGTGCCACCTGACGTCTAAGAAACCATTATTATCATGACATTAACCTATAAAAATAGGCGTATC
ACGAGGCCCTTTCGTC
