>Addgene plasmid #121310 | pUC57-Kan_FR13_00087831 | depositor partial sequence | sequence record 230872 | FR13_00087831
TTGGTCTCTAATGAATAATTTTACTGTTGGTAGAGGTTCTACTGGTGGTAGATGTTGTGATCATGGTGTT
GCTGATCCATCTAGAACTTGTTCTAAAATGAAATTGAACTCTTATTCTTGTATTGATTTTAGATCTGATG
CTAAAGCTGGTGATTCTGTTAATGATGTTGGTGGTGGTTGTGATCCAGTTGAATTGAGAAATTGGCCAAT
TGGTAGAGATGTTAAAGCTTTTGTTCCAGGTTCTGTTGCTACTCATCAAACTTCTGATTTTGATTTGGAA
GTTGGTTTTATTGGTTGTGCTGAATGAGCTTAGAGACCAA
