>Addgene plasmid #121310 | pUC57-Kan_FR13_00087831 | depositor partial sequence | sequence record 230873 | empty_vector
TCGCGCGTTTCGGTGATGACGGTGAAAACCTCTGACACATGCAGCTCCCGGAGACGGTCACAGCTTGTCT
GTAAGCGGATGCCGGGAGCAGACAAGCCCGTCAGGGCGCGTCAGCGGGTGTTGGCGGGTGTCGGGGCTGG
CTTAACTATGCGGCATCAGAGCAGATTGTACTGAGAGTGCACCATATGCGGTGTGAAATACCGCACAGAT
GCGTAAGGAGAAAATACCGCATCAGGCGCCATTCGCCATTCAGGCTGCGCAACTGTTGGGAAGGGCGATC
GGTGCGGGCCTCTTCGCTATTACGCCAGCTGGCGAAAGGGGGATGTGCTGCAAGGCGATTAAGTTGGGTA
ACGCCAGGGTTTTCCCAGTCACGACGTTGTAAAACGACGGCCAGTGAATTGACGCGTATTGGGATATCCC
AATGGCGCGCCGAGCTTGGCTCGAGCATGGTCATAGCTGTTTCCTGTGTGAAATTGTTATCCGCTCACAA
TTCCACACAACATACGAGCCGGAAGCATAAAGTGTAAAGCCTGGGGTGCCTAATGAGTGAGCTAACTCAC
ATTAATTGCGTTGCGCTCACTGCCCGCTTTCCAGTCGGGAAACCTGTCGTGCCAGCTGCATTAATGAATC
GGCCAACGCGCGGGGAGAGGCGGTTTGCGTATTGGGCGCTCTTCCGCTTCCTCGCTCACTGACTCGCTGC
GCTCGGTCGTTCGGCTGCGGCGAGCGGTATCAGCTCACTCAAAGGCGGTAATACGGTTATCCACAGAATC
AGGGGATAACGCAGGAAAGAACATGTGAGCAAAAGGCCAGCAAAAGGCCAGGAACCGTAAAAAGGCCGCG
TTGCTGGCGTTTTTCCATAGGCTCCGCCCCCCTGACGAGCATCACAAAAATCGACGCTCAAGTCAGAGGT
GGCGAAACCCGACAGGACTATAAAGATACCAGGCGTTTCCCCCTGGAAGCTCCCTCGTGCGCTCTCCTGT
TCCGACCCTGCCGCTTACCGGATACCTGTCCGCCTTTCTCCCTTCGGGAAGCGTGGCGCTTTCTCATAGC
TCACGCTGTAGGTATCTCAGTTCGGTGTAGGTCGTTCGCTCCAAGCTGGGCTGTGTGCACGAACCCCCCG
TTCAGCCCGACCGCTGCGCCTTATCCGGTAACTATCGTCTTGAGTCCAACCCGGTAAGACACGACTTATC
GCCACTGGCAGCAGCCACTGGTAACAGGATTAGCAGAGCGAGGTATGTAGGCGGTGCTACAGAGTTCTTG
AAGTGGTGGCCTAACTACGGCTACACTAGAAGAACAGTATTTGGTATCTGCGCTCTGCTGAAGCCAGTTA
CCTTCGGAAAAAGAGTTGGTAGCTCTTGATCCGGCAAACAAACCACCGCTGGTAGCGGTGGTTTTTTTGT
TTGCAAGCAGCAGATTACGCGCAGAAAAAAAGGATCTCAAGAAGATCCTTTGATCTTTTCTACGGGGTCT
GACGCTCAGTGGAACGAAAACTCACGTTAAGGGATTTTGGTCATGAGATTATCAAAAAGGATCTTCACCT
AGATCCTTTTAAATTAAAAATGAAGTTTTAAATCAATCTAAAGTATATATGAGTAAACTTGGTCTGACAG
TTAGAAAAACTCATCGAGCATCAAATGAAACTGCAATTTATTCATATCAGGATTATCAATACCATATTTT
TGAAAAAGCCGTTTCTGTAATGAAGGAGAAAACTCACCGAGGCAGTTCCATAGGATGGCAAGATCCTGGT
ATCGGTCTGCGATTCCGACTCGTCCAACATCAATACAACCTATTAATTTCCCCTCGTCAAAAATAAGGTT
ATCAAGTGAGAAATCACCATGAGTGACGACTGAATCCGGTGAGAATGGCAAAAGTTTATGCATTTCTTTC
CAGACTTGTTCAACAGGCCAGCCATTACGCTCGTCATCAAAATCACTCGCATCAACCAAACCGTTATTCA
TTCGTGATTGCGCCTGAGCGAGACGAAATACGCGATCGCTGTTAAAAGGACAATTACAAACAGGAATCGA
ATGCAACCGGCGCAGGAACACTGCCAGCGCATCAACAATATTTTCACCTGAATCAGGATATTCTTCTAAT
ACCTGGAATGCTGTTTTCCCAGGGATCGCAGTGGTGAGTAACCATGCATCATCAGGAGTACGGATAAAAT
GCTTGATGGTCGGAAGAGGCATAAATTCCGTCAGCCAGTTTAGTCTGACCATCTCATCTGTAACATCATT
GGCAACGCTACCTTTGCCATGTTTCAGAAACAACTCTGGCGCATCGGGCTTCCCATACAATCGATAGATT
GTCGCACCTGATTGCCCGACATTATCGCGAGCCCATTTATACCCATATAAATCAGCATCCATGTTGGAAT
TTAATCGCGGCCTAGAGCAAGACGTTTCCCGTTGAATATGGCTCATACTCTTCCTTTTTCAATATTATTG
AAGCATTTATCAGGGTTATTGTCTCATGAGCGGATACATATTTGAATGTATTTAGAAAAATAAACAAATA
GGGGTTCCGCGCACATTTCCCCGAAAAGTGCCACCTGACGTCTAAGAAACCATTATTATCATGACATTAA
CCTATAAAAATAGGCGTATCACGAGGCCCTTTCGTC
