>Addgene plasmid #121310 | pUC57-Kan_FR13_00087831 | addgene partial sequence | sequence record 238074 | M13-F20 5'-TGTAAAACGACGGCCAGT-3'
TTGGTCTCTAATGAATAATTTTACTGTTGGTAGAGGTTCTACTGGTGGTAGATGTTGTGATCATGGTGTT
GCTGATCCATCTAGAACTTGTTCTAAAATGAAATTGAACTCTTATTCTTGTATTGATTTTAGATCTGATG
CTAAAGCTGGTGATTCTGTTAATGATGTTGGTGGTGGTTGTGATCCAGTTGAATTGAGAAATTGGCCAAT
TGGTAGAGATGTTAAAGCTTTTGTTCCAGGTTCTGTTGCTACTCATCAAACTTCTGATTTTGATTTGGAA
GTTGGTTTTATTGGTTGTGCTGAATGAGCTTAGAGACCAAGTTCCATCCCAATGGCGCGCCGAGCTTGGC
TCGAGCATGGTCATAGCTGTTTCCTGTGTGAAATTGTTATCCGCTCACAATTCCACACAACATACGAGCC
GGAAGCATAAAGTGTAAAGCCTGGGGTGCCTAATGAGTGAGCTAACTCACATTAATTGCGTTGCGCTCAC
TGCCCGCTTTCCAGTCGGGAAACCTGTCGTGCCAGCTGCATTAATGAATCGGCCAACGCGCGGGGAGAGG
CGGTTTGCGTATTGGGCGCTCTTCCGCTTCCTCGCTCACTGACTCGCTGCGCTCGGTCGTTCGGCTGCGG
CGAGCGGTATCAGCTCACTCAAAGGCGGTAATACGGTTATCCACAGAATCAGGGGATAACGCAGGAAAGA
ACATGTGAGCAAAAGGCCAGCAAAAGGCCAGGAACCGTAAAAAGGCCGCGTTGCTGGCGTTTTTCCATAG
GCTCCGCCCCCCTGACGAGCATCACAAAAATCGACGCTCAAGTCAGAGGTGGCGAAACCCGACAGGACTA
TAAAGATACCAGGCGTTTCCCCCTGGAAGCTCCCTCGTGCGCTCTCCTGTTCCGACCCTGCCGCTTACCG
GATACCTGTCCGCCTTTCTCCCTTCGGGAAGCGTGGCGCTTTCTCATAGCTCACGCTGTAGGTATCTC
